>Addgene plasmid #243994 | pUPD3_RBS_RBS6 | addgene full sequence | sequence record 487825 | Addgene NGS Result
GGTCTCGCAAAGAAAAGTAAGGAGGCGCGGCAATGCGAGACCACTCATCGCCCAATCACTAGTGAATTCG
TTCTATAGTGTCACCTAAATACCATAGAGCCGTTGGTCATAGCTGTTTCCTGTCCAGGCATCATGACACG
GTTATCCACAGAATCAGGGGATAACGCAGGAAAGAACATGTGAGCAAAAGGCCAGCAAAAGGCCAGGAAC
CGTAAAAAGGCCGCGTTGCTGGCGTTTTTCCATAGGCTCCGCCCCCCTGACGAGCATCACAAAAATCGAC
GCTCAAGTCAGAGGTGGCGAAACCCGACAGGACTATAAAGATACCAGGCGTTTCCCCCTGGAAGCTCCCT
CGTGCGCTCTCCTGTTCCGACCCTGCCGCTTACCGGATACCTGTCCGCCTTTCTCCCTTCGGGAAGCGTG
GCGCTTTCTCATAGCTCACGCTGTAGGTATCTCAGTTCGGTGTAGGTCGTTCGCTCCAAGCTGGGCTGTG
TGCACGAACCCCCCGTTCAGCCCGACCGCTGCGCCTTATCCGGTAACTATCGTCTTGAGTCCAACCCGGT
AAGACACGACTTATCGCCACTGGCAGCAGCCACTGGTAACAGGATTAGCAGAGCGAGGTATGTAGGCGGT
GCTACAGAGTTCTTGAAGTGGTGGCCTAACTACGGCTACACTAGAAGAACAGTATTTGGTATCTGCGCTC
TGCTGAAGCCAGTTACCTTCGGAAAAAGAGTTGGTAGCTCTTGATCCGGCAAACAAACCACCGCTGGTAG
CGGTGGTTTTTTTGTTTGCAAGCAGCAGATTACGCGCAGAAAAAAAGGATCTCAAGAAGATCCTTTGATC
TTTTCTACGGGGTCTGACGCTCAGTGGAACGAAAACTCACGTTAAGGGATTTTGGTCATGAGATTATCAA
AAAGGATCTTCACCTAGATCCTTTTGTGATGATCGGCACGTAAGAGGTTCCAACTTTCACCATAATGAAA
TAAGATCACTACCGGGCGTATTTTTTGAGTTATCGAGATTTTCAGGAGCTAAGGAAGCTAAAATGGAGAA
AAAAATCACTGGATATACCACCGTTGATATATCCCAATGGCATCGTAAAGAACATTTTGAGGCATTTCAG
TCAGTTGCTCAATGTACCTATAACCAGACCGTTCAGCTGGATATTACGGCCTTTTTAAAGACCGTAAAGA
AAAATAAGCACAAGTTTTATCCGGCCTTTATTCACATTCTTGCCCGCCTGATGAATGCTCATCCGGAATT
CCGTATGGCAATGAAAGACGGTGAGCTGGTGATATGGGATAGTGTTCACCCTTGTTACACCGTTTTCCAT
GAGCAAACTGAAACGTTTTCATCGCTCTGGAGTGAATACCACGACGATTTCCGGCAGTTTCTACACATAT
ATTCGCAAGATGTGGCGTGTTACGGTGAAAACCTGGCCTATTTCCCTAAAGGGTTTATTGAGAATATGTT
TTTCGTGTCAGCCAATCCCTGGGTGAGTTTCACCAGTTTTGATTTAAACGTGGCCAATATGGACAACTTC
TTCGCCCCCGTTTTCACCATGGGCAAATATTATACGCAAGGCGACAAGGTGCTGATGCCGCTGGCGATTC
AGGTTCATCATGCCGTTTGTGATGGCTTCCATGTCGGCAGAATGCTTAATGAATTACAACAGTACTGCGA
TGAGTGGCAGGGCGGGGCGTAATTTTTTTAAGGCAGTTATTGGTGCCCTTAAACGCCTGGTTGCTACGCC
TGAATAAGTGATAATAAGCGGATGAATGGCAGAAATTCGATGATAAGCTGTCAAACATGATGT
[125 nt withheld, positions 1814-1938]
C
[91 nt withheld, positions 1940-2030]
AGGGTGATGGTTCACGTAGTGGGCCAGCGCCCTGATAGACGGTTTTTCGCCCTTTGACGTTGGAGTCCAC
GTTCTTT
[37 nt withheld, positions 2108-2144]
ACCCTATCTCGGTCTATTCTTTTGATTTATAAGGGATTTTGCCGATTTCGGCCTATTGGTTAAAAAATGA
GCTGATTTAACAAAAATTTAACGCGAATTTTAACAAAATATTAACGCTTACAATTTTAACATTGTAGAAA
CGCATGTAAAACGACGGCCAGTGAATTGTAATACGACTCACTATAGGGTGAATTCCGCTTAGGACCTTAG
ATATTGATCTCAA
Features (pLannotate 1.2.2; 8 found; start..end, strand, type, name):
     72..90      -  promoter       SP6 promoter: promoter for bacteriophage SP6 RNA polymerase
    237..825     -  rep_origin     ori: high-copy-number ColE1/pMB1/pBR322/pUC origin of replication
    940..1042    +  promoter       cat promoter: promoter of the E. coli cat gene encoding chloramphenicol acetyltransferase
   1043..1699    +  CDS            cat: CAT_ECOLX - Experimental evidence at protein level: Swiss-Prot protein existence level 1. This enzyme is an effector of chloramphenicol resistance in bacteria. From Escherichia coli. This protein is used as a marker in many commonly used cloning vectors, such as pACYC184.
   1787..1804    -  promoter       tet promoter (fragment): E. coli promoter for tetracycline efflux protein gene
   1815..2270    +  rep_origin     f1 ori (sequence partly withheld): f1 bacteriophage origin of replication; arrow indicates direction of (+) strand synthesis
   2289..2310    -  CDS            lacZα (fragment): LacZα fragment of β-galactosidase; lacZ fragment
   2313..2331    +  promoter       T7 promoter: promoter for bacteriophage T7 RNA polymerase
