[The description below was written by a language model from this plasmid's Addgene catalogue record and pLannotate feature annotations shown in this document.]
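Description:
pUPD3_RBS_RBS6 is a small (about 2.4 kb) part-domestication plasmid from a GoldenBraid2.0 toolkit adapted for E. coli and related enteric bacteria. It is built on the pUPD3 backbone, the universal part entry vector of the GoldenBraid system, and carries a single basic part: RBS6, a 20 bp synthetic ribosome binding site inserted by Golden Gate cloning. The plasmid is maintained in E. coli at high copy through a ColE1/pUC-type origin of replication. Selection is with chloramphenicol, conferred by a chloramphenicol acetyltransferase (cat) gene driven by its own cat promoter.

The remaining annotated features are backbone elements rather than payload. An f1 phage origin is present, a standard element that permits single-stranded DNA production. T7 and SP6 phage promoters lie on either side of the cloning region, as is common in cloning vectors, and together with a short residual lacZα fragment they most likely mark where a screening cassette was replaced by the part. A short tet promoter fragment is also detected and appears to be a backbone remnant. The RBS6 insert is too short and synthetic to be recognised by the automated annotation, so it does not appear in the feature table, and its sequence context and relative strength are not stated in the record.

Although catalogued as a bacterial expression vector, the plasmid expresses nothing on its own. It serves as a storage and donor vector from which the RBS part can be combined in Golden Gate reactions with promoter, coding sequence and terminator parts to assemble transcriptional units, giving users a choice of translation initiation element when designing constructs.
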