Addgene plasmid #243994: pUPD3_RBS_RBS6
Purpose: GoldenBraid2.0 Ribosome binding site.
Depositing lab: Christophe Herman. Depositing organization: Baylor College of Medicine. Publication: GoldenBraid2.0 E. coli: a comprehensive and characterized toolkit for enterics. Cooke MB, Welch KT, Ramirez LD, Wen AX, Marciano DC, Herman C. Synth Biol (Oxf). 2025 Aug 14;10(1):ysaf015. doi: 10.1093/synbio/ysaf015. eCollection 2025. PubMed 40927394.
Backbone
  Vector backbone: pUPD3
  Vector type: Bacterial Expression
Growth in bacteria
  Bacterial resistance: Chloramphenicol, 25 μg/mL
  Growth temperature: 37°C
  Growth strain: DH5alpha
  Copy number: High Copy
Gene/Insert
  Gene/Insert name: RBS6
  Species: Synthetic
  Insert size (bp): 20
  Cloning method: Golden Gate
Terms and licenses: Academic/Nonprofit Terms; Industry Terms: Not Available to Industry
How to cite: pUPD3_RBS_RBS6 was a gift from Christophe Herman (Addgene plasmid # 243994 ; http://n2t.net/addgene:243994 ; RRID:Addgene_243994)
